>Addgene plasmid #198587 | pENTR223-BPLF1_3009-3149 | addgene full sequence | sequence record 391872 | Addgene NGS Result
CTTTCCTGCGTTATCCCCTGATTCTGTGGATAACCGTATTACCGCCTTTGAGTGAGCTGATACCGCTCGC
CGCAGCCGAACGACCGAGCGCAGCGAGTCAGTGAGCGAGGAAGCGGAAGAGCGCCCAATACGCAAACCGC
CTCTCCCCGCGCGTTGGCCGATTCATTAATGCAGCTGGCACGACAGGTTTCCCGACTGGAAAGCGGGCAG
TGAGCGCAACGCAATTAATACGCGTACCGCTAGCCAGGAAGAGTTTGTAGAAACGCAAAAAGGCCATCCG
TCAGGATGGCCTTCTGCTTAGTTTGATGCCTGGCAGTTTATGGCGGGCGTCCTGCCCGCCACCCTCCGGG
CCGTTGCTTCACAACGTTCAAATCCGCTCCCGGCGGATTTGTCCTACTCAGGAGAGCGTTCACCGACAAA
CAACAGATAAAACGAAAGGCCCAGTCTTCCGACTGAGCCTTTCGTTTTATTTGATGCCTGGCAGTTCCCT
ACTCTCGCGTTAACGCTAGCATGGATGTTTTCCCAGTCACGACGTTGTAAAACGACGGCCAGTCTTAAGC
TCGGGCCCCAAATAATGATTTTATTTTGACTGATAGTGACCTGTTCGTTGCAACAAATTGATGAGCAATG
CTTTTTTATAATGCCAACTTTGTACAAAAAAGTTGGCTCCCAGCTGCCCAAAATGCCAAAATGTAAGGAT
AGCATGTATTACCCGCCATCCGGTAGCGCACGCTATCCCGCGCCTTTTCAAGCACTTTCGTTTTCGCAAA
GCGTGGCCTCACCCGCGCCATCTAGCGACCAGACAACATTACTGTGGAACACTCCCTCAGTGGTCACCCA
ATTTCTGTCTATTGAAGACATTATCAGGGAGGTGGTGACAGGAGGGTCGACCTCCGGCGACCTAGTGGTC
CCCTCCGGATCCCCCTCCTCTCTATCCACCGCCGCCCCGGAACAGGACCTGCGTTATAGCCTCACCCTTA
GTCAGGCTAGCCGAGTACTGTCTCGCTTCGTGAGCCAGCTTCGCCGCAAGCTGGAGCGTTCCACCCACCG
CCTCATCGCAGACCTCGAGAGACTCAAGTTTTTGTATCTGCCAACTTTCTTGTACAAAGTTGGCATTATA
AGAAAGCATTGCTTATCAATTTGTTGCAACGAACAGGTCACTATCAGTCAAAATAAAATCATTATTTGCC
ATCCAGCTGATATCCCCTATAGTGAGTCGTATTACATGGTCATAGCTGTTTCCTGGCAGCTCTGGCCCGT
GTCTCAAAATCTCTGATGTTACATTGCACAAGATAAAAATATATCATCATGCCTCCTCTAGACCAGCCAG
GACAGAAATGCCTCGACTTCGCTGCTACCCAAGGTTGCCGGGTGACGCACACCGTGGAAACGGATGAAGG
CACGAACCCAGTGGACATAAGCCTGTTCGGTTCGTAAGCTGTAATGCAAGTAGCGTATGCGCTCACGCAA
CTGGTCCAGAACCTTGACCGAACGCAGCGGTGGTAACGGCGCAGTGGCGGTTTTCATGGCTTGTTATGAC
TGTTTTTTTGGGGTACAGTCTATGCCTCGGGCATCCAAGCAGCAAGCGCGTTACGCCGTGGGTCGATGTT
TGATGTTATGGAGCAGCAACGATGTTACGCAGCAGGGCAGTCGCCCTAAAACAAAGTTAAACATTATGAG
GGAAGCGGTGATCGCCGAAGTATCGACTCAACTATCAGAGGTAGTTGGCGTCATCGAGCGCCATCTCGAA
CCGACGTTGCTGGCCGTACATTTGTACGGCTCCGCAGTGGATGGCGGCCTGAAGCCACACAGTGATATTG
ATTTGCTGGTTACGGTGACCGTAAGGCTTGATGAAACAACGCGGCGAGCTTTGATCAACGACCTTTTGGA
AACTTCGGCTTCCCCTGGAGAGAGCGAGATTCTCCGCGCTGTAGAAGTCACCATTGTTGTGCACGACGAC
ATCATTCCGTGGCGTTATCCAGCTAAGCGCGAACTGCAATTTGGAGAATGGCAGCGCAATGACATTCTTG
CAGGTATCTTCGAGCCAGCCACGATCGACATTGATCTGGCTATCTTGCTGACAAAAGCAAGAGAACATAG
CGTTGCCTTGGTAGGTCCAGCGGCGGAGGAACTCTTTGATCCGGTTCCTGAACAGGATCTATTTGAGGCG
CTAAATGAAACCTTAACGCTATGGAACTCGCCGCCCGACTGGGCTGGCGATGAGCGAAATGTAGTGCTTA
CGTTGTCCCGCATTTGGTACAGCGCAGTAACCGGCAAAATCGCGCCGAAGGATGTCGCTGCCGACTGGGC
AATGGAGCGCCTGCCGGCCCAGTATCAGCCCGTCATACTTGAAGCTAGACAGGCTTATCTTGGACAAGAA
GAAGATCGCTTGGCCTCGCGCGCAGATCAGTTGGAAGAATTTGTCCACTACGTGAAAGGCGAGATCACCA
AGGTAGTCGGCAAATAACCCTCGAGCCACCCATGACCAAAATCCCTTAACGTGAGTTACGCGTCGTTCCA
CTGAGCGTCAGACCCCGTAGAAAAGATCAAAGGATCTTCTTGAGATCCTTTTTTTCTGCGCGTAATCTGC
TGCTTGCAAACAAAAAAACCACCGCTACCAGCGGTGGTTTGTTTGCCGGATCAAGAGCTACCAACTCTTT
TTCCGAAGGTAACTGGCTTCAGCAGAGCGCAGATACCAAATACTGTTCTTCTAGTGTAGCCGTAGTTAGG
CCACCACTTCAAGAACTCTGTAGCACCGCCTACATACCTCGCTCTGCTAATCCTGTTACCAGTGGCTGCT
GCCAGTGGCGATAAGTCGTGTCTTACCGGGTTGGACTCAAGACGATAGTTACCGGATAAGGCGCAGCGGT
CGGGCTGAACGGGGGGTTCGTGCACACAGCCCAGCTTGGAGCGAACGACCTACACCGAACTGAGATACCT
ACAGCGTGAGCTATGAGAAAGCGCCACGCTTCCCGAAGGGAGAAAGGCGGACAGGTATCCGGTAAGCGGC
AGGGTCGGAACAGGAGAGCGCACGAGGGAGCTTCCAGGGGGAAACGCCTGGTATCTTTATAGTCCTGTCG
GGTTTCGCCACCTCTGACTTGAGCGTCGATTTTTGTGATGCTCGTCAGGGGGGCGGAGCCTATGGAAAAA
CGCCAGCAACGCGGCCTTTTTACGGTTCCTGGCCTTTTGCTGGCCTTTTGCTCACATGTT
Features (pLannotate 1.2.2; 12 found; start..end, strand, type, name):
    121..213     +  CDS            lacI (fragment): lac repressor; lacI; The lac repressor binds to the lac operator to inhibit transcription in E. coli. This inhibition can be relieved by adding lactose or isopropyl-β-D-thiogalactopyranoside (IPTG).
    268..295     -  terminator     rrnB T2 terminator: transcription terminator T2 from the E. coli rrnB gene
    427..470     +  terminator     rrnB T1 terminator: Escherichia coli rrnB; transcription terminator T1 from the E. coli rrnB gene
    517..553     -  CDS            lacZα (fragment): LacZα fragment of β-galactosidase; lacZ fragment
    570..665     +  protein_bind   attL3: mutant version of attL; recombination site for the Gateway® LR reaction LR Clonase™
    668..1090    +  CDS            LTP_EBVB9 (fragment): Experimental evidence at protein level: Swiss-Prot protein existence level 1. Large tegument protein that plays multiple roles in the viral cycle. During viral entry, remains associated with the capsid while most of the tegument is detached and participates in the capsid transport toward the host nucleus. Plays a role in the routing of the capsid at the nuclear pore complex and subsequent uncoating. Within the host nucleus, acts as a deneddylase and promotes the degradation of nuclear CRLs (cullin-RING ubiquitin ligases) and thereby stabilizes nuclear CRL substrates, while cytoplasmic CRLs rem
   1092..1187    -  protein_bind   attL3: mutant version of attL; recombination site for the Gateway® LR reaction LR Clonase™
   1206..1224    -  promoter       T7 promoter: promoter for bacteriophage T7 RNA polymerase
   1414..1437    +  promoter       Pc promoter (fragment): intI1 (promoter lies within the coding sequence); class 1 integron promoter
   1613..1669    +  CDS            GmR (fragment): gentamycin acetyltransferase; aacC1; confers resistance to gentamycin
   1676..2467    +  CDS            SmR: aminoglycoside adenylyltransferase (Murphy, 1985); aadA; confers resistance to spectinomycin and streptomycin
   2560..3148    +  rep_origin     ori: high-copy-number ColE1/pMB1/pBR322/pUC origin of replication
