[The description below was written by a language model from this plasmid's Addgene catalogue record and pLannotate feature annotations shown in this document.]
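Description:
pENTR223-BPLF1_3009-3149 is a Gateway entry clone built on the pENTR223.1 backbone, carrying a fragment of the Epstein-Barr virus BPLF1 open reading frame. It is a small bacterial plasmid (the sequenced record is about 3.2 kb) that replicates from a high-copy ColE1/pUC-type origin. It is selected with spectinomycin through an aadA (SmR) aminoglycoside adenylyltransferase gene, which lies downstream of a fragment of a class 1 integron Pc promoter. The short lacI, lacZα and gentamicin-resistance fragments in the annotation appear to be backbone remnants rather than functional genes.

The insert is a roughly 420 bp coding segment matching the EBV large tegument protein (BPLF1). The name suggests it corresponds to residues 3009–3149, near the C-terminal end of this very large protein, and the record lists it as wild type. BPLF1 is a multifunctional tegument protein involved in capsid transport and uncoating at the nuclear pore, and it has deneddylase activity directed at cullin-RING ligases. The fragment is flanked on both sides by Gateway attL recombination sites. The annotation tool labels both as attL3, and they sit in opposite orientations. These sites allow LR Clonase-mediated transfer of the insert into any compatible destination vector. The rrnB T1 and T2 terminators upstream insulate the cassette from read-through transcription. A T7 promoter sits just beyond the downstream att site, pointing back toward the insert. The entry clone contains no promoter for expressing the insert in eukaryotic cells and no tags, so these are supplied by the destination vector.

The clone belongs to a set of EBV ORF and ORF-fragment entry clones associated with mapping virus–virus and virus–human protein interactions. It serves as a source from which the BPLF1 segment can be shuttled into expression or interaction-assay vectors.
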