Addgene plasmid #198587: pENTR223-BPLF1_3009-3149
Purpose: Gateway Entry Clone
Depositing lab: Eric Johannsen. Depositing organization: Brigham and Women's Hospital. Publication: Epstein-Barr virus and virus human protein interaction maps. Calderwood MA, Venkatesan K, Xing L, Chase MR, Vazquez A, Holthaus AM, Ewence AE, Li N, Hirozane-Kishikawa T, Hill DE, Vidal M, Kieff E, Johannsen E. Proc Natl Acad Sci U S A. 2007 May 1;104(18):7606-11. doi: 10.1073/pnas.0702332104. Epub 2007 Apr 19. PubMed 17446270.
Backbone
  Vector backbone: pENTR223.1
  Backbone manufacturer: Invitrogen
  Backbone size w/o insert (bp): 2875
  Vector type: Gateway Entry Vector
Growth in bacteria
  Bacterial resistance: Spectinomycin, 50 μg/mL
  Growth temperature: 37°C
  Growth strain: DH5alpha
  Copy number: High Copy
Gene/Insert
  Gene/Insert name: BPLF1_3009-3149
  Species: Epstein-Barr virus
  Mutation: None (wildtype)
  Cloning method: Gateway Cloning
Terms and licenses: Academic/Nonprofit Terms; Industry Terms: Not Available to Industry
How to cite: pENTR223-BPLF1_3009-3149 was a gift from Eric Johannsen (Addgene plasmid # 198587 ; http://n2t.net/addgene:198587 ; RRID:Addgene_198587)
